Addgene plasmid #110157: pcDNA3-HA-TFAP4(E135A/S139A)
Purpose: Expression of human TFAP4 (E135A/S139A) in mammalian cells
Depositing lab: Daniele Guardavaccaro. Depositing organization: Hubrecht Institute. Publication: Proteasome-dependent degradation of transcription factor activating enhancer-binding protein 4 (TFAP4) controls mitotic division. D'Annibale S, Kim J, Magliozzi R, Low TY, Mohammed S, Heck AJ, Guardavaccaro D. J Biol Chem. 2014 Mar 14;289(11):7730-7. doi: 10.1074/jbc.M114.549535. Epub 2014 Feb 5. PubMed 24500709.
Backbone
  Vector backbone: pcDNA3
  Vector type: Mammalian Expression
Growth in bacteria
  Bacterial resistance: Ampicillin, 100 μg/mL
  Growth temperature: 37°C
  Growth strain: DH5alpha
  Copy number: High Copy
Gene/Insert
  Gene/Insert name: TFAP4 (transcription factor AP-4) (alt names: AP-4; bHLHc41)
  Species: H. sapiens (human)
  Mutation: E135A/S139A
  Entrez Gene: TFAP4 (a.k.a. AP-4, bHLHc41)
  Promoter: CMV
  Tag / fusion protein: HA (N terminal on insert)
  Cloning method: Restriction Enzyme; 5′ cloning site EcoRI (unknown if destroyed); 3′ cloning site NotI (unknown if destroyed)
Terms and licenses: Academic/Nonprofit Terms; Industry Terms: Not Available to Industry
How to cite: pcDNA3-HA-TFAP4(E135A/S139A) was a gift from Daniele Guardavaccaro (Addgene plasmid # 110157 ; http://n2t.net/addgene:110157 ; RRID:Addgene_110157)
