[The description below was written by a language model from this plasmid's Addgene catalogue record and pLannotate feature annotations shown in this document.]
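Description:
pcDNA3-HA-TFAP4(E135A/S139A) is a mammalian expression plasmid built on the pcDNA3 backbone that drives production of a mutant form of human transcription factor AP-4 (TFAP4, also called bHLHc41). The sequenced record is 6,475 nt. In bacteria it is maintained at high copy through a ColE1/pUC-type origin and selected with ampicillin via the β-lactamase gene and its own promoter. An f1 origin is also present, which in principle allows single-stranded DNA production. For mammalian cells, the backbone carries a neomycin/kanamycin phosphotransferase gene under the SV40 enhancer/early promoter with an SV40 polyadenylation signal, which can support G418 selection of stable transfectants. Short annotated fragments of bom, lac regulatory sequence, lacI, ble and an HIV-1 LTR appear to be backbone remnants or similarity hits rather than functional modules.

The payload is the TFAP4 coding sequence, placed between EcoRI and NotI sites downstream of the human CMV immediate-early enhancer and promoter and terminated by the bovine growth hormone polyadenylation signal. According to the catalogue entry, the protein carries an N-terminal HA epitope tag for detection or immunoprecipitation. The tag is not separately annotated in the feature table, although there is room for it upstream of the annotated coding region. T7 and SP6 promoters flank the insert and can serve for in vitro transcription or as sequencing primer sites. The insert bears two alanine substitutions, E135A and S139A. The record does not explain their effect, but the associated publication concerns proteasome-dependent degradation of TFAP4 and its role in mitotic division, so the construct is presumably used to compare the behaviour of this mutant with wild-type TFAP4 in transfected mammalian cells.
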