Features (pLannotate 1.2.2; 21 found; start..end, strand, type, name):
     51..103     -  misc_feature   bom (fragment): basis of mobility region from pBR322
    258..637     +  enhancer       CMV enhancer: human cytomegalovirus immediate early enhancer
    638..841     +  promoter       CMV promoter: human cytomegalovirus (CMV) immediate early promoter
    837..870     +  LTR            5' LTR (truncated) (fragment): truncated 5' long terminal repeat (LTR) from HIV-1
    886..904     +  promoter       T7 promoter: promoter for bacteriophage T7 RNA polymerase
   1003..2013    +  CDS            TFAP4: TFAP4_HUMAN - Also known as BHLHC41. Experimental evidence at protein level: Swiss-Prot protein existence level 1. Transcription factor that activates both viral and cellular genes by binding to the symmetrical DNA sequence 5'-CAGCTG-3'. From Homo sapiens (Human).
   2051..2069    -  promoter       SP6 promoter: promoter for bacteriophage SP6 RNA polymerase
   2095..2319    +  polyA_signal   bGH poly(A) signal: bovine growth hormone polyadenylation signal
   2323..2344    +  promoter       SV40 promoter (fragment): SV40 enhancer and early promoter
   2365..2793    +  rep_origin     f1 ori (sequence partly withheld): f1 bacteriophage origin of replication; arrow indicates direction of (+) strand synthesis
   2807..3136    +  promoter       SV40 promoter: SV40 enhancer and early promoter
   3203..3994    +  CDS            neo: KKA2_KLEPN - Also known as kan, nptII. Experimental evidence at protein level: Swiss-Prot protein existence level 1. Resistance to kanamycin, neomycin, paromomycin, ribostamycin, butirosin and gentamicin B. From Klebsiella pneumoniae.
   4018..4176    +  CDS            ble (fragment): BLE_KLEPN - Experimental evidence at protein level: Swiss-Prot protein existence level 1. Binding protein with a strong affinity to the bleomycin family of antibiotics. Binds to CL990; an antimitotic-antibiotic compound. From Klebsiella pneumoniae.
   4171..4292    +  polyA_signal   SV40 poly(A) signal: SV40 polyadenylation signal
   4365..4381    -  protein_bind   lac operator: The lac repressor binds to the lac operator to inhibit transcription in E. coli. This inhibition can be relieved by adding lactose or isopropyl-β-D-thiogalactopyranoside (IPTG). lac repressor encoded by lacI
   4389..4419    -  promoter       lac promoter: promoter for the E. coli lac operon
   4434..4455    -  protein_bind   CAP binding site: CAP binding activates transcription in the presence of cAMP. E. coli catabolite activator protein
   4468..4560    -  CDS            lacI (fragment): lac repressor; lacI; The lac repressor binds to the lac operator to inhibit transcription in E. coli. This inhibition can be relieved by adding lactose or isopropyl-β-D-thiogalactopyranoside (IPTG).
   4743..5331    -  rep_origin     ori: high-copy-number ColE1/pMB1/pBR322/pUC origin of replication
   5502..6362    -  CDS            AmpR: β-lactamase; bla; confers resistance to ampicillin, carbenicillin, and related antibiotics
   6363..6467    -  promoter       AmpR promoter: bla
>Addgene plasmid #110157 | pcDNA3-HA-TFAP4(E135A/S139A) | addgene full sequence | sequence record 210948 | Addgene NGS Result
CCCGAAAAGTGCCACCTGACGTCGACGGATCGGGAGATCTCCCGATCCCCTATGGTGCACTCTCAGTACA
ATCTGCTCTGATGCCGCATAGTTAAGCCAGTATCTGCTCCCTGCTTGTGTGTTGGAGGTCGCTGAGTAGT
GCGCGAGCAAAATTTAAGCTACAACAAGGCAAGGCTTGACCGACAATTGCATGAAGAATCTGCTTAGGGT
TAGGCGTTTTGCGCTGCTTCGCGATGTACGGGCCAGATATACGCGTTGACATTGATTATTGACTAGTTAT
TAATAGTAATCAATTACGGGGTCATTAGTTCATAGCCCATATATGGAGTTCCGCGTTACATAACTTACGG
TAAATGGCCCGCCTGGCTGACCGCCCAACGACCCCCGCCCATTGACGTCAATAATGACGTATGTTCCCAT
AGTAACGCCAATAGGGACTTTCCATTGACGTCAATGGGTGGAGTATTTACGGTAAACTGCCCACTTGGCA
GTACATCAAGTGTATCATATGCCAAGTACGCCCCCTATTGACGTCAATGACGGTAAATGGCCCGCCTGGC
ATTATGCCCAGTACATGACCTTATGGGACTTTCCTACTTGGCAGTACATCTACGTATTAGTCATCGCTAT
TACCATGGTGATGCGGTTTTGGCAGTACATCAATGGGCGTGGATAGCGGTTTGACTCACGGGGATTTCCA
AGTCTCCACCCCATTGACGTCAATGGGAGTTTGTTTTGGCACCAAAATCAACGGGACTTTCCAAAATGTC
GTAACAACTCCGCCCCATTGACGCAAATGGGCGGTAGGCGTGTACGGTGGGAGGTCTATATAAGCAGAGC
TCTCTGGCTAACTAGAGAACCCACTGCTTACTGGCTTATCGAAATTAATACGACTCACTATAGGGAGACC
CAAGCTTGGTACCGAGCTCGGATCCACTAGTAACGGCCGCCAGTGTGCTGGAATTCGCCACCATGTACCC
CTACGACGTGCCCGACTACGCCGAGTATTTCATGGTGCCCACTCAGAAGGTGCCCTCTTTGCAACATTTC
AGGAAAACAGAGAAAGAAGTGATAGGAGGGCTCTGTAGCCTTGCCAACATTCCACTAACCCCCGAGACTC
AGCGGGACCAGGAGCGGCGGATTCGGCGGGAGATCGCCAACAGCAACGAGCGGAGACGCATGCAGAGCAT
CAACGCGGGATTCCAGTCCCTCAAGACCCTCATCCCCCACACAGACGGAGAGAAGCTCAGCAAGGCAGCC
ATTCTCCAGCAGACAGCCGAGTACATCTTCTCCCTGGAGCAGGAGAAGACCAGGCTCTTGCAGCAGAACA
CACAGCTCAAGCGCTTCATCCAGGAGCTGAGCGGCTCGTCCCCCAAGCGACGGCGGGCAGAGGACAAGGA
CGCAGGCATAGGCGCCCCGGACATCTGGGAGGACGAGAAGGCGGAGGACCTGCGGCGGGAGATGATTGAG
CTGCGGCAGCAGCTGGACAAGGAGCGCTCGGTGCGCATGATGCTGGAGGAGCAGGTGCGCTCGCTGGAGG
CCCACATGTACCCGGAAAAGCTCAAGGTGATTGCGCAGCAGGTGCAGCTGCAGCAGCAGCAGGAACAGGT
GAGGCTGCTGCACCAGGAGAAGCTGGAGCGGGAACAGCAGCAGCTGCGGACCCAGCTTCTGCCCCCTCCG
GCCCCCACCCACCACCCCACGGTGATCGTGCCAGCACCGCCTCCTCCTCCCTCCCACCACATCAATGTCG
TCACCATGGGCCCCTCCTCGGTCATCAACTCTGTTTCCACATCCCGGCAAAATCTGGACACCATCGTGCA
GGCAATCCAGCACATCGAGGGCACCCAGGAAAAGCAGGAGCTGGAGGAGGAGCAGCGGCGAGCTGTCATC
GTGAAGCCTGTCCGCAGCTGCCCGGAGGCCCCCACCTCTGACACCGCCTCCGACTCCGAGGCCTCAGACA
GTGACGCCATGGACCAGAGCCGGGAGGAGCCGTCGGGGGACGGGGAGCTTCCCTGAGCGGCCGCTCGAGC
ATGCATCTAGAGGGCCCTATTCTATAGTGTCACCTAAATGCTAGAGCTCGCTGATCAGCCTCGACTGTGC
CTTCTAGTTGCCAGCCATCTGTTGTTTGCCCCTCCCCCGTGCCTTCCTTGACCCTGGAAGGTGCCACTCC
CACTGTCCTTTCCTAATAAAATGAGGAAATTGCATCGCATTGTCTGAGTAGGTGTCATTCTATTCTGGGG
GGTGGGGTGGGGCAGGACAGCAAGGGGGAGGATTGGGAAGACAATAGCAGGCATGCTGGGGATGCGGTGG
GCTCTATGGCTTCTGAGGCGGAAAGAACCAGCTGGGGCTCTAGGGGGTATCCCC
[124 nt withheld, positions 2365-2488]
C
[91 nt withheld, positions 2490-2580]
A
[49 nt withheld, positions 2582-2630]
CCTTTGACGTTGGAGTCCACGTTCTTT
[37 nt withheld, positions 2658-2694]
ACCCTATCTCGGTCTATTCTTTTGATTTATAAGGGATTTTGCCGATTTCGGCCTATTGGTTAAAAAATGA
GCTGATTTAACAAAAATTTAACGCGAATTAATTCTGTGGAATGTGTGTCAGTTAGGGTGTGGAAAGTCCC
CAGGCTCCCCAGCAGGCAGAAGTATGCAAAGCATGCATCTCAATTAGTCAGCAACCAGGTGTGGAAAGTC
CCCAGGCTCCCCAGCAGGCAGAAGTATGCAAAGCATGCATCTCAATTAGTCAGCAACCATAGTCCCGCCC
CTAACTCCGCCCATCCCGCCCCTAACTCCGCCCAGTTCCGCCCATTCTCCGCCCCATGGCTGACTAATTT
TTTTTATTTATGCAGAGGCCGAGGCCGCCTCTGCCTCTGAGCTATTCCAGAAGTAGTGAGGAGGCTTTTT
TGGAGGCCTAGGCTTTTGCAAAAAGCTCCCGGGAGCTTGTATATCCATTTTCGGATCTGATCAAGAGACA
GGATGAGGATCGTTTCGCATGATTGAACAAGATGGATTGCACGCAGGTTCTCCGGCCGCTTGGGTGGAGA
GGCTATTCGGCTATGACTGGGCACAACAGACAATCGGCTGCTCTGATGCCGCCGTGTTCCGGCTGTCAGC
GCAGGGGCGCCCGGTTCTTTTTGTCAAGACCGACCTGTCCGGTGCCCTGAATGAACTGCAGGACGAGGCA
GCGCGGCTATCGTGGCTGGCCACGACGGGCGTTCCTTGCGCAGCTGTGCTCGACGTTGTCACTGAAGCGG
GAAGGGACTGGCTGCTATTGGGCGAAGTGCCGGGGCAGGATCTCCTGTCATCTCACCTTGCTCCTGCCGA
GAAAGTATCCATCATGGCTGATGCAATGCGGCGGCTGCATACGCTTGATCCGGCTACCTGCCCATTCGAC
CACCAAGCGAAACATCGCATCGAGCGAGCACGTACTCGGATGGAAGCCGGTCTTGTCGATCAGGATGATC
TGGACGAAGAGCATCAGGGGCTCGCGCCAGCCGAACTGTTCGCCAGGCTCAAGGCGCGCATGCCCGACGG
CGAGGATCTCGTCGTGACCCATGGCGATGCCTGCTTGCCGAATATCATGGTGGAAAATGGCCGCTTTTCT
GGATTCATCGACTGTGGCCGGCTGGGTGTGGCGGACCGCTATCAGGACATAGCGTTGGCTACCCGTGATA
TTGCTGAAGAGCTTGGCGGCGAATGGGCTGACCGCTTCCTCGTGCTTTACGGTATCGCCGCTCCCGATTC
GCAGCGCATCGCCTTCTATCGCCTTCTTGACGAGTTCTTCTGAGCGGGACTCTGGGGTTCGAAATGACCG
ACCAAGCGACGCCCAACCTGCCATCACGAGATTTCGATTCCACCGCCGCCTTCTATGAAAGGTTGGGCTT
CGGAATCGTTTTCCGGGACGCCGGCTGGATGATCCTCCAGCGCGGGGATCTCATGCTGGAGTTCTTCGCC
CACCCCAACTTGTTTATTGCAGCTTATAATGGTTACAAATAAAGCAATAGCATCACAAATTTCACAAATA
AAGCATTTTTTTCACTGCATTCTAGTTGTGGTTTGTCCAAACTCATCAATGTATCTTATCATGTCTGTAT
ACCGTCGACCTCTAGCTAGAGCTTGGCGTAATCATGGTCATAGCTGTTTCCTGTGTGAAATTGTTATCCG
CTCACAATTCCACACAACATACGAGCCGGAAGCATAAAGTGTAAAGCCTGGGGTGCCTAATGAGTGAGCT
AACTCACATTAATTGCGTTGCGCTCACTGCCCGCTTTCCAGTCGGGAAACCTGTCGTGCCAGCTGCATTA
ATGAATCGGCCAACGCGCGGGGAGAGGCGGTTTGCGTATTGGGCGCTCTTCCGCTTCCTCGCTCACTGAC
TCGCTGCGCTCGGTCGTTCGGCTGCGGCGAGCGGTATCAGCTCACTCAAAGGCGGTAATACGGTTATCCA
CAGAATCAGGGGATAACGCAGGAAAGAACATGTGAGCAAAAGGCCAGCAAAAGGCCAGGAACCGTAAAAA
GGCCGCGTTGCTGGCGTTTTTCCATAGGCTCCGCCCCCCTGACGAGCATCACAAAAATCGACGCTCAAGT
CAGAGGTGGCGAAACCCGACAGGACTATAAAGATACCAGGCGTTTCCCCCTGGAAGCTCCCTCGTGCGCT
CTCCTGTTCCGACCCTGCCGCTTACCGGATACCTGTCCGCCTTTCTCCCTTCGGGAAGCGTGGCGCTTTC
TCATAGCTCACGCTGTAGGTATCTCAGTTCGGTGTAGGTCGTTCGCTCCAAGCTGGGCTGTGTGCACGAA
CCCCCCGTTCAGCCCGACCGCTGCGCCTTATCCGGTAACTATCGTCTTGAGTCCAACCCGGTAAGACACG
ACTTATCGCCACTGGCAGCAGCCACTGGTAACAGGATTAGCAGAGCGAGGTATGTAGGCGGTGCTACAGA
GTTCTTGAAGTGGTGGCCTAACTACGGCTACACTAGAAGAACAGTATTTGGTATCTGCGCTCTGCTGAAG
CCAGTTACCTTCGGAAAAAGAGTTGGTAGCTCTTGATCCGGCAAACAAACCACCGCTGGTAGCGGTGGTT
TTTTTGTTTGCAAGCAGCAGATTACGCGCAGAAAAAAAGGATCTCAAGAAGATCCTTTGATCTTTTCTAC
GGGGTCTGACGCTCAGTGGAACGAAAACTCACGTTAAGGGATTTTGGTCATGAGATTATCAAAAAGGATC
TTCACCTAGATCCTTTTAAATTAAAAATGAAGTTTTAAATCAATCTAAAGTATATATGAGTAAACTTGGT
CTGACAGTTACCAATGCTTAATCAGTGAGGCACCTATCTCAGCGATCTGTCTATTTCGTTCATCCATAGT
TGCCTGACTCCCCGTCGTGTAGATAACTACGATACGGGAGGGCTTACCATCTGGCCCCAGTGCTGCAATG
ATACCGCGAGACCCACGCTCACCGGCTCCAGATTTATCAGCAATAAACCAGCCAGCCGGAAGGGCCGAGC
GCAGAAGTGGTCCTGCAACTTTATCCGCCTCCATCCAGTCTATTAATTGTTGCCGGGAAGCTAGAGTAAG
TAGTTCGCCAGTTAATAGTTTGCGCAACGTTGTTGCCATTGCTACAGGCATCGTGGTGTCACGCTCGTCG
TTTGGTATGGCTTCATTCAGCTCCGGTTCCCAACGATCAAGGCGAGTTACATGATCCCCCATGTTGTGCA
AAAAAGCGGTTAGCTCCTTCGGTCCTCCGATCGTTGTCAGAAGTAAGTTGGCCGCAGTGTTATCACTCAT
GGTTATGGCAGCACTGCATAATTCTCTTACTGTCATGCCATCCGTAAGATGCTTTTCTGTGACTGGTGAG
TACTCAACCAAGTCATTCTGAGAATAGTGTATGCGGCGACCGAGTTGCTCTTGCCCGGCGTCAATACGGG
ATAATACCGCGCCACATAGCAGAACTTTAAAAGTGCTCATCATTGGAAAACGTTCTTCGGGGCGAAAACT
CTCAAGGATCTTACCGCTGTTGAGATCCAGTTCGATGTAACCCACTCGTGCACCCAACTGATCTTCAGCA
TCTTTTACTTTCACCAGCGTTTCTGGGTGAGCAAAAACAGGAAGGCAAAATGCCGCAAAAAAGGGAATAA
GGGCGACACGGAAATGTTGAATACTCATACTCTTCCTTTTTCAATATTATTGAAGCATTTATCAGGGTTA
TTGTCTCATGAGCGGATACATATTTGAATGTATTTAGAAAAATAAACAAATAGGGGTTCCGCGCACATTT
C
